Addgene plasmid #37017: pClneoFLAG mouse RASSF2
Depositing lab: Yutaka Hata. Depositing organization: Institute of Science Tokyo. Publication: Hippo pathway-dependent and -independent roles of RASSF6. Ikeda M, Kawata A, Nishikawa M, Tateishi Y, Yamaguchi M, Nakagawa K, Hirabayashi S, Bao Y, Hidaka S, Hirata Y, Hata Y. Sci Signal. 2009 Sep 29;2(90):ra59. 10.1126/scisignal.2000300 PubMed 19797269.
Backbone
  Vector backbone: pCl-neo (modified)
  Backbone manufacturer: Promega
  Modifications to backbone: pCI-neo vector was modified to include FLAG tag N-terminal to MCS.
  Vector type: Mammalian Expression
  Selectable markers: Neomycin (select with G418)
Growth in bacteria
  Bacterial resistance: Ampicillin, 100 μg/mL
  Growth temperature: 37°C
  Growth strain: DH5alpha
  Copy number: High Copy
Gene/Insert
  Gene/Insert name: RASSF2
  Species: M. musculus (mouse)
  Mutation: D72G and S127F
  GenBank ID: NP_780654.1
  Entrez Gene: Rassf2 (a.k.a. RP23-401J24.8, 3830431H01Rik, 9030412M04Rik, AI852669, AW495050)
  Promoter: CMV
  Tag / fusion protein: FLAG (N terminal on backbone)
  Cloning method: Restriction Enzyme; 5′ cloning site MluI (not destroyed); 3′ cloning site SalI (not destroyed)
  Sequencing primers: 5′ CMV-F; 3′ T3
Terms and licenses: Academic/Nonprofit Terms; Industry Terms: Not Available to Industry
How to cite: pClneoFLAG mouse RASSF2 was a gift from Yutaka Hata (Addgene plasmid # 37017 ; http://n2t.net/addgene:37017 ; RRID:Addgene_37017)
