[The description below was written by a language model from this plasmid's Addgene catalogue record.]
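Description:
pClneoFLAG mouse RASSF2 is a mammalian expression plasmid built on a modified version of the commercial pCI-neo backbone, in which a FLAG epitope coding sequence was added upstream of the multiple cloning site so that inserted open reading frames are expressed as N-terminally FLAG-tagged proteins. It is maintained in E. coli as a high-copy plasmid under ampicillin selection. It also carries a neomycin resistance marker, which allows G418 selection of stably transfected mammalian cells as well as transient use.

The insert is the mouse Rassf2 coding sequence, cloned between MluI and SalI sites, both of which remain intact, so the insert can be excised or transferred to other vectors. Expression is driven by the CMV promoter, a strong constitutive promoter active in most cultured mammalian cell lines. The record notes two amino acid differences from the reference protein, D72G and S127F, but does not say whether these are deliberate mutations, natural variants or cloning artefacts, nor whether they affect function, so users should keep them in mind when interpreting results.

RASSF2 belongs to the Ras association domain family. The associated publication concerns Hippo pathway-dependent and -independent roles of the related protein RASSF6, which suggests this construct served as a family-member comparison in that work. The FLAG tag suits it to overexpression experiments that use anti-FLAG detection, such as immunoblotting, immunoprecipitation or co-precipitation of interacting partners, and immunofluorescence localisation. No feature table was supplied, so details of other backbone elements are not documented here.
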