>Addgene plasmid #37017 | pClneoFLAG mouse RASSF2 | addgene partial sequence | sequence record 47220 | chim-int-F 5'-TCTTACTGACATCCACTTTGCC-3'
CAGCTCTTAAGGCTAGAGTACTTAATACGACTCACTATAGGCTAGCCGGGCCATGGACTACAAAGACGAT
GACGACAAGGAATTCACGCGTGAATTCGACTACACTCACCAACCTGCCCTAATCCCATGCGGACAAGACA
AGTATATGCCCAAGAGTGAACTTCTCCTACATCTGAAGACCTACAACTTGTACTATGAAGGTCAAAACCT
GCAACTCCGACACCGAGAGGAGGAAGACGAGTTCATTGTGGAGGGGTTACTGAACATCTCCTGGGGGCTG
CGCAGGCCCATTCGGCTGCAGATGCAGGGTGACCACGAACGCATCCGTCCTCCTCCATCCTCCTCCTCCT
GGCACTCCGGCTGTAACCTGGGCGCACAGGGCACCACACTGAAGCCCCTCACCATGCCCACTGTTCAGAT
CTCAGAAGTGGATATGCCAGTTGAAGGCCTCGAGACACACAGCCCAACAGATTTCAGAGGCCTGAAGCCT
GTGCAGGAGGACACCCCACAGTTGATGCGCACACGCAGCGATGTTGGGGTGCGTCGCCGTGGCAACGTGA
GGACATCCAGTGACCAGCGACGGATCAGACGCCATCGCTTCTCCATCAATGGCCATTTCTATAACCACAA
GT
